Addgene plasmid #191589: E3_pENTR_L3-L2_NN_G1333-DddtoxA-C
Purpose: ptpTALECD vector assembly, Entry clone 3 with attL2 and L3
Depositing lab: Shin-ichi Arimura. Depositing organization: The University of Tokyo. Publication: Targeted base editing in the plastid genome of Arabidopsis thaliana. Nakazato I, Okuno M, Yamamoto H, Tamura Y, Itoh T, Shikanai T, Takanashi H, Tsutsumi N, Arimura SI. Nat Plants. 2021 Jul;7(7):906-913. doi: 10.1038/s41477-021-00954-6. Epub 2021 Jul 1. PubMed 34211131.
Backbone
  Vector backbone: PINII
  Vector type: Other
Growth in bacteria
  Bacterial resistance: Kanamycin, 50 μg/mL
  Growth temperature: 37°C
  Growth strain: DH5alpha
  Copy number: High Copy
Gene/Insert
  Gene/Insert name: C and N termini of platinum TALEN, 1/2 a cytidine deaminase domain of DddA of B. cenocepacia, and a uracil glycosylase inhibitor
  Species: Synthetic
  Cloning method: Ligation Independent Cloning
Terms and licenses: Academic/Nonprofit Terms; Industry Terms: Not Available to Industry
Depositor comments: Multisite Gateway entry vector to express one hand of pTALECD-UGI
How to cite: E3_pENTR_L3-L2_NN_G1333-DddtoxA-C was a gift from Shin-ichi Arimura (Addgene plasmid # 191589 ; http://n2t.net/addgene:191589 ; RRID:Addgene_191589)
