[The description below was written by a language model from this plasmid's Addgene catalogue record and pLannotate feature annotations shown in this document.]
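Description:
E3_pENTR_L3-L2_NN_G1333-DddtoxA-C is a 4.2 kb MultiSite Gateway entry clone, the third entry module used to assemble ptpTALECD vectors for targeted cytidine base editing of the plastid genome in Arabidopsis thaliana. It is propagated in E. coli as a high-copy plasmid through a ColE1/pUC-type origin and is selected with kanamycin through an aph(3')-Ia gene. rrnB T1 and T2 terminators lie outside the Gateway cassette, as is usual in pENTR-type backbones. The catalogue lists the backbone as "PINII" and the vector type only as "Other".

The payload lies between attL3 and attL2, which allow an LR reaction to transfer it in a defined position and orientation into a destination vector alongside other entry modules. Read on the reverse strand from attL3, the feature table shows a TAL effector N-terminal segment (annotated by homology to AvrXa10). Next comes a pBluescript-derived stuffer carrying the lac promoter and operator, lacZα fragment, T3 and T7 promoters and MCS remnants. This is followed by a TAL effector C-terminal segment (homology to AvrBs3), a fragment of the Burkholderia cenocepacia DddA double-stranded DNA cytidine deaminase, and the phage PBS2 uracil glycosylase inhibitor (UGI). The lacZα stuffer presumably marks the position where the platinum TALEN DNA-binding repeat array is inserted, though the record does not say so explicitly. The name suggests the C-terminal half of DddA toxin split at G1333, and "NN" may denote the last half-repeat's RVD.

No eukaryotic promoter or plastid transit peptide is annotated within this clone. The construct encodes one "hand" of a pTALECD-UGI pair, and deaminase activity is expected only when both split halves are brought together at the target site, with UGI protecting the resulting uracil from excision.
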