Features (pLannotate 1.2.2; 21 found; start..end, strand, type, name):
    241..829     -  rep_origin     ori: high-copy-number ColE1/pMB1/pBR322/pUC origin of replication
    976..1785    -  CDS            KanR: aminoglycoside phosphotransferase; aph(3')-Ia; confers resistance to kanamycin in bacteria or G418 (Geneticin®) in eukaryotes
   1919..1937    +  promoter       T7 promoter: promoter for bacteriophage T7 RNA polymerase
   1968..2067    +  protein_bind   attL2: mutant version of attL; recombination site for the Gateway® LR reaction LR Clonase™
   2092..2340    -  CDS            UGI: UNGI_BPPB2 - Experimental evidence at protein level: Swiss-Prot protein existence level 1. This protein binds specifically and reversibly to the host uracil-DNA glycosylase, preventing removal of uracil residues from PBS2 DNA by the host uracil-excision repair system. From Bacillus phage PBS2 (Bacteriophage PBS2).
   2353..2640    -  CDS            dddA (fragment): DDDA_BURC1 - Experimental evidence at protein level: Swiss-Prot protein existence level 1. Toxic component of a toxin-immunity protein module, which functions as a cellular contact-dependent growth inhibition (CDI) system. CDI modules allow bacteria to communicate with and inhibit the growth of closely related neighboring bacteria in a contact-dependent fashion. Bacteria that have this module inhibit or kill bacteria without it, giving them a growth advantage. Probably specifically inhibited by cognate immunity protein DddI (Probable). The C-terminal 163 residue fragment has double-stranded DN
   2632..2763    -  CDS            avrBs3 (fragment): AVRB3_XANEU - Experimental evidence at protein level: Swiss-Prot protein existence level 1. Avirulence protein. Acts as a transcription factor in C.annuum plants. In susceptible plants lacking the Bs3 resistance gene induces expression of a number of genes, including genes homologous to a family of auxin-induced genes, alpha-expansin genes, pectate lyase, anthocyanidin glucoside rhamnosyl transferase and at least one transcription factor, UPA20. Their expression leads to plant hypertrophy in mesophyll cells, probably mainly mediated by UPA20 (PubMed:17962565). In resistant plants induces the h
   2862..2883    +  protein_bind   CAP binding site: CAP binding activates transcription in the presence of cAMP. E. coli catabolite activator protein
   2898..2928    +  promoter       lac promoter: promoter for the E. coli lac operon
   2936..2952    +  protein_bind   lac operator: The lac repressor binds to the lac operator to inhibit transcription in E. coli. This inhibition can be relieved by adding lactose or isopropyl-β-D-thiogalactopyranoside (IPTG). lac repressor encoded by lacI
   2997..3015    +  promoter       T3 promoter: promoter for bacteriophage T3 RNA polymerase
   3031..3054    +  misc_feature   MCS (fragment): pBluescript multiple cloning site
   3063..3081    -  promoter       T7 promoter: promoter for bacteriophage T7 RNA polymerase
   3089..3244    +  CDS            lacZα (fragment): LacZα fragment of β-galactosidase; lacZ fragment
   3249..3267    +  rep_origin     f1 ori (fragment): f1 bacteriophage origin of replication; arrow indicates direction of (+) strand synthesis
   3269..3679    -  CDS            avrXa10 (fragment): AVX10_XANOO - Experimental evidence at protein level: Swiss-Prot protein existence level 1. Avirulence protein. Induces the hypersensitive response (HR)in rice plants carrying the resistance gene Xa10. Activity depends on the presence of the core repeat domains; replacement with repeat domains from other proteins (AvrBs3 of X.euvesicatoria (AC P14727) or AvrXa7 of this organism) does not elicit the HR. Probably acts as a transcription factor in its host plant (rice) to induce plant resistance or disease. From Xanthomonas oryzae pv. oryzae.
   3739..3834    -  protein_bind   attL3: mutant version of attL; recombination site for the Gateway® LR reaction LR Clonase™
   3851..3887    +  CDS            lacZα (fragment): LacZα fragment of β-galactosidase; lacZ fragment
   3934..3977    -  terminator     rrnB T1 terminator: Escherichia coli rrnB; transcription terminator T1 from the E. coli rrnB gene
   4109..4136    +  terminator     rrnB T2 terminator: transcription terminator T2 from the E. coli rrnB gene
   4191..58      -  CDS            lacI (fragment) (across the origin): lac repressor; lacI; The lac repressor binds to the lac operator to inhibit transcription in E. coli. This inhibition can be relieved by adding lactose or isopropyl-β-D-thiogalactopyranoside (IPTG).
>Addgene plasmid #191589 | E3_pENTR_L3-L2_NN_G1333-DddtoxA-C | addgene full sequence | sequence record 379072 | Addgene NGS Result
CCAGCTGCATTAATGAATCGGCCAACGCGCGGGGAGAGGCGGTTTGCGTATTGGGCGCTCTTCCGCTTCC
TCGCTCACTGACTCGCTGCGCTCGGTCGTTCGGCTGCGGCGAGCGGTATCAGCTCACTCAAAGGCGGTAA
TACGGTTATCCACAGAATCAGGGGATAACGCAGGAAAGAACATGTGAGCAAAAGGCCAGCAAAAGGCCAG
GAACCGTAAAAAGGCCGCGTTGCTGGCGTTTTTCCATAGGCTCCGCCCCCCTGACGAGCATCACAAAAAT
CGACGCTCAAGTCAGAGGTGGCGAAACCCGACAGGACTATAAAGATACCAGGCGTTTCCCCCTGGAAGCT
CCCTCGTGCGCTCTCCTGTTCCGACCCTGCCGCTTACCGGATACCTGTCCGCCTTTCTCCCTTCGGGAAG
CGTGGCGCTTTCTCATAGCTCACGCTGTAGGTATCTCAGTTCGGTGTAGGTCGTTCGCTCCAAGCTGGGC
TGTGTGCACGAACCCCCCGTTCAGCCCGACCGCTGCGCCTTATCCGGTAACTATCGTCTTGAGTCCAACC
CGGTAAGACACGACTTATCGCCACTGGCAGCAGCCACTGGTAACAGGATTAGCAGAGCGAGGTATGTAGG
CGGTGCTACAGAGTTCTTGAAGTGGTGGCCTAACTACGGCTACACTAGAAGAACAGTATTTGGTATCTGC
GCTCTGCTGAAGCCAGTTACCTTCGGAAAAAGAGTTGGTAGCTCTTGATCCGGCAAACAAACCACCGCTG
GTAGCGGTGGTTTTTTTGTTTGCAAGCAGCAGATTACGCGCAGAAAAAAAGGATCTCAAGAAGATCCTTT
GATCTTTTCTACGGGGTCTGACGCTCAGTGGAACGACGCGTAACTCACGTTAAGGGATTTTGGTCATGAG
CTTGCGCCGTCCCGTCAAGTCAGCGTAATGCTCTGCCAGTGTTACAACCAATTAACCAATTCTGATTAGA
AAAACTCATCGAGCATCAAATGAAACTGCAATTTATTCATATCAGGATTATCAATACCATATTTTTGAAA
AAGCCGTTTCTGTAATGAAGGAGAAAACTCACCGAGGCAGTTCCATAGGATGGCAAGATCCTGGTATCGG
TCTGCGATTCCGACTCGTCCAACATCAATACAACCTATTAATTTCCCCTCGTCAAAAATAAGGTTATCAA
GTGAGAAATCACCATGAGTGACGACTGAATCCGGTGAGAATGGCAAAAGTTTATGCATTTCTTTCCAGAC
TTGTTCAACAGGCCAGCCATTACGCTCGTCATCAAAATCACTCGCATCAACCAAACCGTTATTCATTCGT
GATTGCGCCTGAGCAAGGCGAAATACGCGATCGCTGTTAAAAGGACAATTACAAACAGGAATCGAATGCA
ACCGGCGCAGGAACACTGCCAGCGCATCAACAATATTTTCACCTGAATCAGGATATTCTTCTAATACCTG
GAATGCTGTTTTTCCGGGGATCGCAGTGGTGAGTAACCATGCATCATCAGGAGTACGGATAAAATGCTTG
ATGGTCGGAAGAGGCATAAATTCCGTCAGCCAGTTTAGTCTGACCATCTCATCTGTAACATCATTGGCAA
CGCTACCTTTGCCATGTTTCAGAAACAACTCTGGCGCATCGGGCTTCCCATACAAGCGATAGATTGTCGC
ACCTGATTGCCCGACATTATCGCGAGCCCATTTATACCCATATAAATCAGCATCCATGTTGGAATTTAAT
CGCGGCCTCGACGTTTCCCGTTGAATATGGCTCATAACACCCCTTGTATTACTGTTTATGTAAGCAGACA
GTTTTATTGTTCATGATGATATATTTTTATCTTGTGCAATGTAACATCAGAGATTTTGAGACACGGGCCA
GAGCTGCCAGGAAACAGCTATGACCATGTAATACGACTCACTATAGGGGATATCGCGGCCGCCCTGCAGC
TGGATGGCAAATAATGATTTTATTTTGACTGATAGTGACCTGTTCGTTGCAACAAATTGATAAGCAATGC
TTTCTTATAATGCCAACTTTGTACAAGAAAGCTGGGTTCTAGAGGATCGCTCGAGTTATCACAACATCTT
GATCTTGTTCTCTCCATTGGAATCCTGGATAACTAACGCCCAAGGTTTGTACTCAGGAGCATCTGAGGTT
AGAAGCATTACGTTCTCATCCGTCGATTCGTCATAGGCAGTATGAACAAGTATATCGCTTTCGGGCTTAT
TGCCTATCACTTCCTCAACCTCCTCTGGTAACATCAGGATTGACTCCTGAATGACTAGTTGCTTTCCAGT
CTCTTTCTCAATGATGTCAGAGAGATTTGTAGATCCTCCACTACACCCACCTTTCGTTGGGCTTTTGGGT
GAATTGGAATTCCCAGTAAACACCTTGGTTTCACCAGTAGCACCTCTTTTGACAGGAATAGCACCTTCAG
GTGGAACTACTGTCATCTTAGCGTTTTCTGGGAGAAGGGTTTCTGTCATGTTGACGCAAAATCCACATGT
TCCTTCAGGGTTGTTGTGGAACACCAACCCTTCAGAAATGCCGTTATCCCTCATGAACAATGCAGATTGA
CCTTCAACATGTCCTGCATTGGCGTAATTCGGATACGGAGTTGGACTACCCCCCAATCCCTTTTTCACTG
CATCCAGCGCAGGACGCCCGCCGAGGCAGGCCAAGGCGACGAGGTGGTCGTTGGTCAACGCGGCCAACGC
CGGATCAGGGCGAGATAACTGGGCAACAATTGACTCCAGTGCGGGTCTGCCCCCGTTGTTGGATGCAATA
GCCACTACCTGCTCAGGGGTGGAGACGACCGGTGGAAAGCGGGCAGTGAGCGCAACGCAATTAATGTGAG
TTAGCTCACTCATTAGGCACCCCAGGCTTTACACTTTATGCTTCCGGCTCGTATGTTGTGTGGAATTGTG
AGCGGATAACAATTTCACACAGGAAACAGCTATGACCATGATTACGCCAAGCGCGCAATTAACCCTCACT
AAAGGGAACAAAAGCTGGAGGACCTCGAGGGGGGGCCCGGTACCCAATTCGCCCTATAGTGAGTCGTATT
ACGCGCGCTCACTGGCCGTCGTTTTACAACGTCGTGACTGGGAAAACCCTGGCGTTACCCAACTTAATCG
CCTTGCAGCACATCCCCCTTTCGCCAGCTGGCGTAATAGCGAAGAGGCCCGCACCGATCGCCCTTCCCAA
CAGTTGCGCAGCCTGAATGGCGAATGGGACGCGCCCTGTAGCGGCGCCCGTCTCCTTGAGCGGGGCACCC
GTCAGTGCATTGCGCCATGCATGCACTGCCTCCACTGCGGTCACGCCGCCACGTTTTGCAATCTTGAGAA
GTTGGCCTGTGTCCAACTGTAACGGTGGACCTCTCAACTCTCCCGCCACCGTGAGCAAGGCCTCCAGAGC
GCGTGCGCCGGACCACTGTTTGCCGACGCCAACGATCGCTTCGTGTGTCGCCTCTGGCAACGCTGCGATC
ATGTCCTGATACTTGACAGCGACGGTCCCTAACGCTGCCGGGTGTTGGCTTAACGCAACGATGTGCGCGT
GTGTAAACCCGTGGCCGACCAGTGCCTCGTGGTGCTGCGCCACTGTCGAACGAACCTTCGGTTTGATCTT
CTCCTGTTGCTGCTGGCTGTAGCCGAGCGTGCGTAGATCGGCGATATCGATGCTGTCCATGTGCTGTCTC
TCGAACTTGGCAGCGGCGGTCTCCTTATCAACTTTATTATACAAAGTTGGCATTATAAAAAAGCATTGCT
CATCAATTTGTTGCAACGAACAGGTCACTATCAGTCAAAATAAAATCATTATTTGGGGCCCGAGCTTAAG
ACTGGCCGTCGTTTTACAACGTCGTGACTGGGAAAACATCCATGCTAGCGTTAACGCGAGAGTAGGGAAC
TGCCAGGCATCAAATAAAACGAAAGGCTCAGTCGGAAGACTGGGCCTTTCGTTTTATCTGTTGTTTGTCG
GTGAACGCTCTCCTGAGTAGGACAAATCCGCCGGGAGCGGATTTGAACGTTGTGAAGCAACGGCCCGGAG
GGTGGCGGGCAGGACGCCCGCCATAAACTGCCAGGCATCAAACTAAGCAGAAGGCCATCCTGACGGATGG
CCTTTTTGCGTTTCTACAAACTCTTCCTGGCTAGCGGTACGCGTATTAATTGCGTTGCGCTCACTGCCCG
CTTTCCAGTCGGGAAACCTGTCGTG
